Addgene plasmid #75883: SBK2 gRNA (BRDN0001162195)
Purpose: 3rd generation lentiviral gRNA plasmid targeting human SBK2
Depositing lab: John Doench & David Root. Depositing organization: Broad Institute. Publication: Optimized sgRNA design to maximize activity and minimize off-target effects of CRISPR-Cas9. Doench JG, Fusi N, Sullender M, Hegde M, Vaimberg EW, Donovan KF, Smith I, Tothova Z, Wilen C, Orchard R, Virgin HW, Listgarten J, Root DE. Nat Biotechnol. 2016 Jan 18. doi: 10.1038/nbt.3437. PubMed 26780180.
Backbone
  Vector backbone: lentiGuide-Puro
  Backbone manufacturer: Zhang Lab (Addgene plasmid # 52963)
  Vector type: Mammalian Expression, Lentiviral, CRISPR
  Selectable markers: Puromycin
Growth in bacteria
  Bacterial resistance: Ampicillin, 100 μg/mL
  Growth temperature: 37°C
  Growth strain: DH5alpha
  Copy number: High Copy
Gene/Insert
  Gene/Insert name: SBK2 (alt names: SBK2; NM_001101401.2)
  gRNA/shRNA sequence: TCTGACGATGGGTGACCAGA
  Species: H. sapiens (human)
  Entrez Gene: SBK2 (a.k.a. SGK069)
  Promoter: hU6
  Cloning method: Unknown
  Sequencing primers: 5′ U6-F; 3′ pS2-R
Terms and licenses: Academic/Nonprofit Terms; Industry Terms: Not Available to Industry
Depositor comments: The gRNA was designed to target the following Genbank reference sequence(s): NM_001101401.2. Note that this plasmid does NOT contain Cas9. It should be used in conjunction with lentiCas9-Blast (Addgene #52962) or otherwise with cell lines already expressing Cas9. Browse the full kinome gRNA library at http://www.addgene.org/pooled-library/broadgpp-human-kinome/ or visit http://www.broadinstitute.org/rnai/public/ for detailed protocols and information.
How to cite: SBK2 gRNA (BRDN0001162195) was a gift from John Doench & David Root (Addgene plasmid # 75883 ; http://n2t.net/addgene:75883 ; RRID:Addgene_75883)
