[The description below was written by a language model from this plasmid's Addgene catalogue record and pLannotate feature annotations shown in this document.]
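Description:
SBK2 gRNA (BRDN0001162195) is a third-generation lentiviral CRISPR guide plasmid built on the lentiGuide-Puro backbone, carrying a single guide RNA designed against human SBK2 (also known as SGK069). It is propagated in E. coli as a high-copy plasmid through a ColE1/pUC-type origin with ampicillin selection from the bla gene. The backbone also carries an f1 origin, an SV40 origin and poly(A) signal, and remnants of lac and phage promoter elements inherited from the cloning vector.

The lentiviral transfer cassette begins with an RSV promoter fused to a truncated HIV-1 5' LTR, which drives genomic RNA production in packaging cells without Tat. This is followed by the Ψ packaging signal with a partial gag region, and by the Rev response element for Rev-dependent nuclear export. The cassette ends in a ΔU3 self-inactivating 3' LTR. Within the provirus, a human U6 RNA polymerase III promoter transcribes the SBK2-specific spacer joined to the Streptococcus pyogenes Cas9 guide scaffold, and a cPPT/CTS element follows to aid nuclear import of the reverse-transcribed genome. A separate EF-1α core promoter with its intron A drives puromycin N-acetyltransferase for selection of transduced mammalian cells. A WPRE downstream enhances transcript expression.

The plasmid does not encode Cas9, so it must be paired with a separate Cas9 vector or delivered into cells that already express the nuclease. It belongs to a human kinome guide collection produced using optimized sgRNA design rules, and is intended for knockout of SBK2 in human cells. The record does not state the cloning method.
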