Features (pLannotate 1.2.2; 29 found; start..end, strand, type, name):
     14..80      +  CDS            small t antigen (fragment): SV40 (simian virus 40) small t antigen
    106..317     +  promoter       EF-1α core promoter: core promoter for human elongation factor EF-1α
    318..1256    +  intron         EF-1α intron A: intron upstream of the start codon of human EF-1α
   1278..1877    +  CDS            PuroR (fragment): puromycin N-acetyltransferase; pac from Streptomyces; confers resistance to puromycin
   1893..2481    +  misc_feature   WPRE: woodchuck hepatitis virus posttranscriptional regulatory element
   2532..2551    +  misc_feature   cPPT/CTS (fragment): central polypurine tract and central termination sequence of HIV-1
   2553..2786    +  LTR            3' LTR (ΔU3): self-inactivating 3' long terminal repeat (LTR) from HIV-1
   2864..2985    +  polyA_signal   SV40 poly(A) signal: SV40 polyadenylation signal
   3025..3160    +  rep_origin     SV40 ori: SV40 origin of replication
   3181..3199    -  promoter       T7 promoter: promoter for bacteriophage T7 RNA polymerase
   3207..3362    +  CDS            lacZα (fragment): LacZα fragment of β-galactosidase; lacZ fragment
   3367..3795    +  rep_origin     f1 ori (sequence partly withheld): f1 bacteriophage origin of replication; arrow indicates direction of (+) strand synthesis
   3848..3952    +  promoter       AmpR promoter: bla
   3953..4813    +  CDS            AmpR: β-lactamase; bla; confers resistance to ampicillin, carbenicillin, and related antibiotics
   4984..5572    +  rep_origin     ori: high-copy-number ColE1/pMB1/pBR322/pUC origin of replication
   5755..5847    +  CDS            lacI (fragment): lac repressor; lacI; The lac repressor binds to the lac operator to inhibit transcription in E. coli. This inhibition can be relieved by adding lactose or isopropyl-β-D-thiogalactopyranoside (IPTG).
   5860..5881    +  protein_bind   CAP binding site: CAP binding activates transcription in the presence of cAMP. E. coli catabolite activator protein
   5896..5926    +  promoter       lac promoter: promoter for the E. coli lac operon
   5934..5950    +  protein_bind   lac operator: The lac repressor binds to the lac operator to inhibit transcription in E. coli. This inhibition can be relieved by adding lactose or isopropyl-β-D-thiogalactopyranoside (IPTG). lac repressor encoded by lacI
   5995..6013    +  promoter       T3 promoter: promoter for bacteriophage T3 RNA polymerase
   6041..6267    +  promoter       RSV promoter: Rous sarcoma virus enhancer/promoter
   6268..6448    +  LTR            5' LTR (truncated): truncated 5' long terminal repeat (LTR) from HIV-1
   6495..6620    +  misc_feature   HIV-1 Ψ: packaging signal of human immunodeficiency virus type 1
   6604..6967    +  CDS            HIV-1 gag (fragment): gag protein from human immunodeficiency virus 1; gag
   7113..7346    +  misc_feature   RRE: The Rev response element (RRE) of HIV-1 allows for Rev-dependent mRNA export from the nucleus to the cytoplasm.
   7723..7749    +  CDS            Rev (fragment): human immunodeficiency virus 1 (HIV-1) Rev protein; rev; enhances nuclear export of unspliced and incompletely spliced viral mRNAs
   7753..7993    +  promoter       U6 promoter: RNA polymerase III promoter for human U6 snRNA
   8023..8098    +  misc_RNA       gRNA scaffold: guide RNA scaffold for the Streptococcus pyogenes CRISPR/Cas9 system
   8154..8271    +  misc_feature   cPPT/CTS: central polypurine tract and central termination sequence of HIV-1
>Addgene plasmid #75883 | SBK2 gRNA (BRDN0001162195) | addgene full sequence | sequence record 184754 | Addgene Assembled Sequence
CCCGGGTGCAAAGATGGATAAAGTTTTAAACAGAGAGGAATCTTTGCAGCTAATGGACCTTCTAGGTCTT
GAAAGGAGTGGGAATTGGCTCCGGTGCCCGTCAGTGGGCAGAGCGCACATCGCCCACAGTCCCCGAGAAG
TTGGGGGGAGGGGTCGGCAATTGATCCGGTGCCTAGAGAAGGTGGCGCGGGGTAAACTGGGAAAGTGATG
TCGTGTACTGGCTCCGCCTTTTTCCCGAGGGTGGGGGAGAACCGTATATAAGTGCAGTAGTCGCCGTGAA
CGTTCTTTTTCGCAACGGGTTTGCCGCCAGAACACAGGTAAGTGCCGTGTGTGGTTCCCGCGGGCCTGGC
CTCTTTACGGGTTATGGCCCTTGCGTGCCTTGAATTACTTCCACCTGGCTGCAGTACGTGATTCTTGATC
CCGAGCTTCGGGTTGGAAGTGGGTGGGAGAGTTCGAGGCCTTGCGCTTAAGGAGCCCCTTCGCCTCGTGC
TTGAGTTGAGGCCTGGCCTGGGCGCTGGGGCCGCCGCGTGCGAATCTGGTGGCACCTTCGCGCCTGTCTC
GCTGCTTTCGATAAGTCTCTAGCCATTTAAAATTTTTGATGACCTGCTGCGACGCTTTTTTTCTGGCAAG
ATAGTCTTGTAAATGCGGGCCAAGATCTGCACACTGGTATTTCGGTTTTTGGGGCCGCGGGCGGCGACGG
GGCCCGTGCGTCCCAGCGCACATGTTCGGCGAGGCGGGGCCTGCGAGCGCGGCCACCGAGAATCGGACGG
GGGTAGTCTCAAGCTGGCCGGCCTGCTCTGGTGCCTGGCCTCGCGCCGCCGTGTATCGCCCCGCCCTGGG
CGGCAAGGCTGGCCCGGTCGGCACCAGTTGCGTGAGCGGAAAGATGGCCGCTTCCCGGCCCTGCTGCAGG
GAGCTCAAAATGGAGGACGCGGCGCTCGGGAGAGCGGGCGGGTGAGTCACCCACACAAAGGAAAAGGGCC
TTTCCGTCCTCAGCCGTCGCTTCATGTGACTCCACGGAGTACCGGGCGCCGTCCAGGCACCTCGATTAGT
TCTCGAGCTTTTGGAGTACGTCGTCTTTAGGTTGGGGGGAGGGGTTTTATGCGATGGAGTTTCCCCACAC
TGAGTGGGTGGAGACTGAAGTTAGGCCAGCTTGGCACTTGATGTAATTCTCCTTGGAATTTGCCCTTTTT
GAGTTTGGATCTTGGTTCATTCTCAAGCCTCAGACAGTGGTTCAAAGTTTTTTTCTTCCATTTCAGGTGT
CGTGACGTACGGCCACCATGACCGAGTACAAGCCCACGGTGCGCCTCGCCACCCGCGACGACGTCCCCAG
GGCCGTACGCACCCTCGCCGCCGCGTTCGCCGACTACCCCGCCACGCGCCACACCGTCGATCCGGACCGC
CACATCGAGCGGGTCACCGAGCTGCAAGAACTCTTCCTCACGCGCGTCGGGCTCGACATCGGCAAGGTGT
GGGTCGCGGACGACGGCGCCGCCGTGGCGGTCTGGACCACGCCGGAGAGCGTCGAAGCGGGGGCGGTGTT
CGCCGAGATCGGCCCGCGCATGGCCGAGTTGAGCGGTTCCCGGCTGGCCGCGCAGCAACAGATGGAAGGC
CTCCTGGCGCCGCACCGGCCCAAGGAGCCCGCGTGGTTCCTGGCCACCGTCGGAGTCTCGCCCGACCACC
AGGGCAAGGGTCTGGGCAGCGCCGTCGTGCTCCCCGGAGTGGAGGCGGCCGAGCGCGCCGGGGTGCCCGC
CTTCCTGGAGACCTCCGCGCCCCGCAACCTCCCCTTCTACGAGCGGCTCGGCTTCACCGTCACCGCCGAC
GTCGAGGTGCCCGAAGGACCGCGCACCTGGTGCATGACCCGCAAGCCCGGTGCCTGAACGCGTTAAGTCG
ACAATCAACCTCTGGATTACAAAATTTGTGAAAGATTGACTGGTATTCTTAACTATGTTGCTCCTTTTAC
GCTATGTGGATACGCTGCTTTAATGCCTTTGTATCATGCTATTGCTTCCCGTATGGCTTTCATTTTCTCC
TCCTTGTATAAATCCTGGTTGCTGTCTCTTTATGAGGAGTTGTGGCCCGTTGTCAGGCAACGTGGCGTGG
TGTGCACTGTGTTTGCTGACGCAACCCCCACTGGTTGGGGCATTGCCACCACCTGTCAGCTCCTTTCCGG
GACTTTCGCTTTCCCCCTCCCTATTGCCACGGCGGAACTCATCGCCGCCTGCCTTGCCCGCTGCTGGACA
GGGGCTCGGCTGTTGGGCACTGACAATTCCGTGGTGTTGTCGGGGAAATCATCGTCCTTTCCTTGGCTGC
TCGCCTGTGTTGCCACCTGGATTCTGCGCGGGACGTCCTTCTGCTACGTCCCTTCGGCCCTCAATCCAGC
GGACCTTCCTTCCCGCGGCCTGCTGCCGGCTCTGCGGCCTCTTCCGCGTCTTCGCCTTCGCCCTCAGACG
AGTCGGATCTCCCTTTGGGCCGCCTCCCCGCGTCGACTTTAAGACCAATGACTTACAAGGCAGCTGTAGA
TCTTAGCCACTTTTTAAAAGAAAAGGGGGGACTGGAAGGGCTAATTCACTCCCAACGAAGACAAGATCTG
CTTTTTGCTTGTACTGGGTCTCTCTGGTTAGACCAGATCTGAGCCTGGGAGCTCTCTGGCTAACTAGGGA
ACCCACTGCTTAAGCCTCAATAAAGCTTGCCTTGAGTGCTTCAAGTAGTGTGTGCCCGTCTGTTGTGTGA
CTCTGGTAACTAGAGATCCCTCAGACCCTTTTAGTCAGTGTGGAAAATCTCTAGCAGTACGTATAGTAGT
TCATGTCATCTTATTATTCAGTATTTATAACTTGCAAAGAAATGAATATCAGAGAGTGAGAGGAACTTGT
TTATTGCAGCTTATAATGGTTACAAATAAAGCAATAGCATCACAAATTTCACAAATAAAGCATTTTTTTC
ACTGCATTCTAGTTGTGGTTTGTCCAAACTCATCAATGTATCTTATCATGTCTGGCTCTAGCTATCCCGC
CCCTAACTCCGCCCATCCCGCCCCTAACTCCGCCCAGTTCCGCCCATTCTCCGCCCCATGGCTGACTAAT
TTTTTTTATTTATGCAGAGGCCGAGGCCGCCTCGGCCTCTGAGCTATTCCAGAAGTAGTGAGGAGGCTTT
TTTGGAGGCCTAGGGACGTACCCAATTCGCCCTATAGTGAGTCGTATTACGCGCGCTCACTGGCCGTCGT
TTTACAACGTCGTGACTGGGAAAACCCTGGCGTTACCCAACTTAATCGCCTTGCAGCACATCCCCCTTTC
GCCAGCTGGCGTAATAGCGAAGAGGCCCGCACCGATCGCCCTTCCCAACAGTTGCGCAGCCTGAATGGCG
AATGGG
[124 nt withheld, positions 3367-3490]
C
[91 nt withheld, positions 3492-3582]
A
[49 nt withheld, positions 3584-3632]
CCTTTGACGTTGGAGTCCACGTTCTTT
[37 nt withheld, positions 3660-3696]
ACCCTATCTCGGTCTATTCTTTTGATTTATAAGGGATTTTGCCGATTTCGGCCTATTGGTTAAAAAATGA
GCTGATTTAACAAAAATTTAACGCGAATTTTAACAAAATATTAACGCTTACAATTTAGGTGGCACTTTTC
GGGGAAATGTGCGCGGAACCCCTATTTGTTTATTTTTCTAAATACATTCAAATATGTATCCGCTCATGAG
ACAATAACCCTGATAAATGCTTCAATAATATTGAAAAAGGAAGAGTATGAGTATTCAACATTTCCGTGTC
GCCCTTATTCCCTTTTTTGCGGCATTTTGCCTTCCTGTTTTTGCTCACCCAGAAACGCTGGTGAAAGTAA
AAGATGCTGAAGATCAGTTGGGTGCACGAGTGGGTTACATCGAACTGGATCTCAACAGCGGTAAGATCCT
TGAGAGTTTTCGCCCCGAAGAACGTTTTCCAATGATGAGCACTTTTAAAGTTCTGCTATGTGGCGCGGTA
TTATCCCGTATTGACGCCGGGCAAGAGCAACTCGGTCGCCGCATACACTATTCTCAGAATGACTTGGTTG
AGTACTCACCAGTCACAGAAAAGCATCTTACGGATGGCATGACAGTAAGAGAATTATGCAGTGCTGCCAT
AACCATGAGTGATAACACTGCGGCCAACTTACTTCTGACAACGATCGGAGGACCGAAGGAGCTAACCGCT
TTTTTGCACAACATGGGGGATCATGTAACTCGCCTTGATCGTTGGGAACCGGAGCTGAATGAAGCCATAC
CAAACGACGAGCGTGACACCACGATGCCTGTAGCAATGGCAACAACGTTGCGCAAACTATTAACTGGCGA
ACTACTTACTCTAGCTTCCCGGCAACAATTAATAGACTGGATGGAGGCGGATAAAGTTGCAGGACCACTT
CTGCGCTCGGCCCTTCCGGCTGGCTGGTTTATTGCTGATAAATCTGGAGCCGGTGAGCGTGGGTCTCGCG
GTATCATTGCAGCACTGGGGCCAGATGGTAAGCCCTCCCGTATCGTAGTTATCTACACGACGGGGAGTCA
GGCAACTATGGATGAACGAAATAGACAGATCGCTGAGATAGGTGCCTCACTGATTAAGCATTGGTAACTG
TCAGACCAAGTTTACTCATATATACTTTAGATTGATTTAAAACTTCATTTTTAATTTAAAAGGATCTAGG
TGAAGATCCTTTTTGATAATCTCATGACCAAAATCCCTTAACGTGAGTTTTCGTTCCACTGAGCGTCAGA
CCCCGTAGAAAAGATCAAAGGATCTTCTTGAGATCCTTTTTTTCTGCGCGTAATCTGCTGCTTGCAAACA
AAAAAACCACCGCTACCAGCGGTGGTTTGTTTGCCGGATCAAGAGCTACCAACTCTTTTTCCGAAGGTAA
CTGGCTTCAGCAGAGCGCAGATACCAAATACTGTTCTTCTAGTGTAGCCGTAGTTAGGCCACCACTTCAA
GAACTCTGTAGCACCGCCTACATACCTCGCTCTGCTAATCCTGTTACCAGTGGCTGCTGCCAGTGGCGAT
AAGTCGTGTCTTACCGGGTTGGACTCAAGACGATAGTTACCGGATAAGGCGCAGCGGTCGGGCTGAACGG
GGGGTTCGTGCACACAGCCCAGCTTGGAGCGAACGACCTACACCGAACTGAGATACCTACAGCGTGAGCT
ATGAGAAAGCGCCACGCTTCCCGAAGGGAGAAAGGCGGACAGGTATCCGGTAAGCGGCAGGGTCGGAACA
GGAGAGCGCACGAGGGAGCTTCCAGGGGGAAACGCCTGGTATCTTTATAGTCCTGTCGGGTTTCGCCACC
TCTGACTTGAGCGTCGATTTTTGTGATGCTCGTCAGGGGGGCGGAGCCTATGGAAAAACGCCAGCAACGC
GGCCTTTTTACGGTTCCTGGCCTTTTGCTGGCCTTTTGCTCACATGTTCTTTCCTGCGTTATCCCCTGAT
TCTGTGGATAACCGTATTACCGCCTTTGAGTGAGCTGATACCGCTCGCCGCAGCCGAACGACCGAGCGCA
GCGAGTCAGTGAGCGAGGAAGCGGAAGAGCGCCCAATACGCAAACCGCCTCTCCCCGCGCGTTGGCCGAT
TCATTAATGCAGCTGGCACGACAGGTTTCCCGACTGGAAAGCGGGCAGTGAGCGCAACGCAATTAATGTG
AGTTAGCTCACTCATTAGGCACCCCAGGCTTTACACTTTATGCTTCCGGCTCGTATGTTGTGTGGAATTG
TGAGCGGATAACAATTTCACACAGGAAACAGCTATGACCATGATTACGCCAAGCGCGCAATTAACCCTCA
CTAAAGGGAACAAAAGCTGGAGCTGCAAGCTTAATGTAGTCTTATGCAATACTCTTGTAGTCTTGCAACA
TGGTAACGATGAGTTAGCAACATGCCTTACAAGGAGAGAAAAAGCACCGTGCATGCCGATTGGTGGAAGT
AAGGTGGTACGATCGTGCCTTATTAGGAAGGCAACAGACGGGTCTGACATGGATTGGACGAACCACTGAA
TTGCCGCATTGCAGAGATATTGTATTTAAGTGCCTAGCTCGATACATAAACGGGTCTCTCTGGTTAGACC
AGATCTGAGCCTGGGAGCTCTCTGGCTAACTAGGGAACCCACTGCTTAAGCCTCAATAAAGCTTGCCTTG
AGTGCTTCAAGTAGTGTGTGCCCGTCTGTTGTGTGACTCTGGTAACTAGAGATCCCTCAGACCCTTTTAG
TCAGTGTGGAAAATCTCTAGCAGTGGCGCCCGAACAGGGACTTGAAAGCGAAAGGGAAACCAGAGGAGCT
CTCTCGACGCAGGACTCGGCTTGCTGAAGCGCGCACGGCAAGAGGCGAGGGGCGGCGACTGGTGAGTACG
CCAAAAATTTTGACTAGCGGAGGCTAGAAGGAGAGAGATGGGTGCGAGAGCGTCAGTATTAAGCGGGGGA
GAATTAGATCGCGATGGGAAAAAATTCGGTTAAGGCCAGGGGGAAAGAAAAAATATAAATTAAAACATAT
AGTATGGGCAAGCAGGGAGCTAGAACGATTCGCAGTTAATCCTGGCCTGTTAGAAACATCAGAAGGCTGT
AGACAAATACTGGGACAGCTACAACCATCCCTTCAGACAGGATCAGAAGAACTTAGATCATTATATAATA
CAGTAGCAACCCTCTATTGTGTGCATCAAAGGATAGAGATAAAAGACACCAAGGAAGCTTTAGACAAGAT
AGAGGAAGAGCAAAACAAAAGTAAGACCACCGCACAGCAAGCGGCCGCTGATCTTCAGACCTGGAGGAGG
AGATATGAGGGACAATTGGAGAAGTGAATTATATAAATATAAAGTAGTAAAAATTGAACCATTAGGAGTA
GCACCCACCAAGGCAAAGAGAAGAGTGGTGCAGAGAGAAAAAAGAGCAGTGGGAATAGGAGCTTTGTTCC
TTGGGTTCTTGGGAGCAGCAGGAAGCACTATGGGCGCAGCGTCAATGACGCTGACGGTACAGGCCAGACA
ATTATTGTCTGGTATAGTGCAGCAGCAGAACAATTTGCTGAGGGCTATTGAGGCGCAACAGCATCTGTTG
CAACTCACAGTCTGGGGCATCAAGCAGCTCCAGGCAAGAATCCTGGCTGTGGAAAGATACCTAAAGGATC
AACAGCTCCTGGGGATTTGGGGTTGCTCTGGAAAACTCATTTGCACCACTGCTGTGCCTTGGAATGCTAG
TTGGAGTAATAAATCTCTGGAACAGATTTGGAATCACACGACCTGGATGGAGTGGGACAGAGAAATTAAC
AATTACACAAGCTTAATACACTCCTTAATTGAAGAATCGCAAAACCAGCAAGAAAAGAATGAACAAGAAT
TATTGGAATTAGATAAATGGGCAAGTTTGTGGAATTGGTTTAACATAACAAATTGGCTGTGGTATATAAA
ATTATTCATAATGATAGTAGGAGGCTTGGTAGGTTTAAGAATAGTTTTTGCTGTACTTTCTATAGTGAAT
AGAGTTAGGCAGGGATATTCACCATTATCGTTTCAGACCCACCTCCCAACCCCGAGGGGACCCAGAGAGG
GCCTATTTCCCATGATTCCTTCATATTTGCATATACGATACAAGGCTGTTAGAGAGATAATTAGAATTAA
TTTGACTGTAAACACAAAGATATTAGTACAAAATACGTGACGTAGAAAGTAATAATTTCTTGGGTAGTTT
GCAGTTTTAAAATTATGTTTTAAAATGGACTATCATATGCTTACCGTAACTTGAAAGTATTTCGATTTCT
TGGCTTTATATATCTTGTGGAAAGGACGAAACACCGTCTGACGATGGGTGACCAGAGTTTTAGAGCTAGA
AATAGCAAGTTAAAATAAGGCTAGTCCGTTATCAACTTGAAAAAGTGGCACCGAGTCGGTGCTTTTTTAA
GCTTGGCGTAACTAGATCTTGAGACAAATGGCAGTATTCATCCACAATTTTAAAAGAAAAGGGGGGATTG
GGGGGTACAGTGCAGGGGAAAGAATAGTAGACATAATAGCAACAGACATACAAACTAAAGAATTACAAAA
ACAAATTACAAAAATTCAAAATTTTCGGGTTTATTACAGGGACAGCAGAGATCCACTTTGGCGCCGGCTC
GAGGGGG
