>Addgene plasmid #75883 | SBK2 gRNA (BRDN0001162195) | depositor partial sequence | sequence record 143343 | Target Sequence
TCTGACGATGGGTGACCAGA
