>Addgene plasmid #75883 | SBK2 gRNA (BRDN0001162195) | addgene partial sequence | sequence record 184753 | hU6-F
AGAAAGTAATAATTTCTTGGGTAGTTTGCAGTTTTAAAATTATGTTTTAAAATGGACTATCATATGCTTA
CCGTAACTTGAAAGTATTTCGATTTCTTGGCTTTATATATCTTGTGGAAAGGACGAAACACCGTCTGACG
ATGGGTGACCAGAGTTTTAGAGCTAGAAATAGCAAGTTAAAATAAGGCTAGTCCGTTATCAACTTGAAAA
AGTGGCACCGAGTCGGTGCTTTTTTAAGCTTGGCGTAACTAGATCTTGAGACAAATGGCAGTATTCATCC
ACAATTTTAAAAGAAAAGGGGGGATTGGGGGGTACAGTGCAGGGGAAAGAATAGTAGACATAATAGCAAC
AGACATACAAACTAAAGAATTACAAAAACAAATTACAAAAATTCAAAATTTTCGGGTTTATTACAGGGAC
AGCAGAGATCCACTTTGGCGCCGGCTCGAGGGGGCCCGGGTGCAAAGATGGATAAAGTTTTAAACAGAGA
GGAATCTTTGCAGCTAATGGACCTTCTAGGTCTTGAAAGGAGTGGGAATTGGCTCCGGTGCCCGTCAGTG
GGCAGAGCGC
